Addgene plasmid #173457: pRS41K-mCherry-sfGFP (pJJF001)
Purpose: C-SWAT donor for Seamless tagging, contains mCherry-sfGFP tandem fluorescent protein timer
Depositing lab: Anton Khmelinskii. Depositing organization: Institut fuer Molekulare Biologie (IMB Mainz). Publication: High-Throughput Analysis of Protein Turnover with Tandem Fluorescent Protein Timers. Fung JJ, Blocher-Juarez K, Khmelinskii A. Methods Mol Biol. 2022;2378:85-100. doi: 10.1007/978-1-0716-1732-8_6. PubMed 34985695.
Backbone
  Vector backbone: pRS41K-CEN ARS kanMX (type I donor template)
  Backbone size w/o insert (bp): 5230
  Total vector size (bp): 6685
  Modifications to backbone: Vector pRS41K-CEN ARS kanMX (type I donor template) (pMaM482) was digested with BamHI and SpeI. Insert mCherry-sfGFP was PCR amplified from pFA6a-mCherry-sfGFP-kanMX (pMaM17). Vector and insert were assembled by Gibson and transformed into DH5α E. coli.
  Vector type: Yeast Expression
  Selectable markers: Neomycin (select with G418)
Growth in bacteria
  Bacterial resistance: Ampicillin, 100 μg/mL
  Growth temperature: 37°C
  Growth strain: DH5alpha
  Copy number: Low Copy
Gene/Insert
  Gene/Insert name: mCherry-sfGFP
  Insert size (bp): 1461
  Promoter: no promoter
  Cloning method: Gibson Cloning
  Sequencing primers: 5′ ttaccctgttatccctac; 3′ atcgatgaattcgagctcg
Terms and licenses: Academic/Nonprofit Terms; Industry Terms: Not Available to Industry
How to cite: pRS41K-mCherry-sfGFP (pJJF001) was a gift from Anton Khmelinskii (Addgene plasmid # 173457 ; http://n2t.net/addgene:173457 ; RRID:Addgene_173457)
