[The description below was written by a language model from this plasmid's Addgene catalogue record and pLannotate feature annotations shown in this document.]
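Description:
pRS41K-mCherry-sfGFP (pJJF001) is a yeast centromeric shuttle plasmid that serves as a donor template for C-SWAT, a strategy for swapping C-terminal tags at yeast genomic loci, here in its seamless tagging format. It is built on the pRS41K-CEN ARS kanMX "type I donor template" backbone. In Saccharomyces cerevisiae it is maintained through a CEN6/ARS element, which gives stable low-copy segregation, and is selected with G418 via the kanMX marker. In E. coli it replicates from a ColE1/pUC-type origin and is selected with ampicillin through the AmpR β-lactamase gene and its promoter. The catalogue lists it as low copy, although the origin is annotated as a high-copy type. An f1 origin and remnants of the pBluescript-style lacZα/lac promoter region, with flanking T7 and T3 promoters, are also carried over from the backbone.

The payload is a roughly 1.5 kb mCherry-sfGFP fusion, amplified from a pFA6a tagging plasmid and inserted by Gibson assembly between the BamHI and SpeI sites of the donor backbone. The two coding sequences lie in tandem in the same orientation, separated by a short linker. The record states that there is no promoter. This fits its role as a donor, since the cassette is intended to be transferred to the 3′ end of a target gene and expressed as a fusion under that gene's own regulation, not from the plasmid. Because sfGFP matures faster than mCherry, the pair acts as a tandem fluorescent protein timer: the red-to-green ratio reports the average age of the tagged protein pool. The associated work uses such constructs for high-throughput analysis of protein turnover. The feature table does not annotate the sequences that mediate the tag swap itself.
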