Features (pLannotate 1.2.2; 18 found; start..end, strand, type, name):
     89..124     +  CDS            rop (fragment): Rop protein, which maintains plasmids at low copy number; rop
    226..270     +  misc_feature   bom (fragment): basis of mobility region from pBR322
    273..1629    +  gene           kanMX: yeast selectable marker conferring kanamycin resistance (Wach et al., 1994)
   1673..1718    +  misc_feature   bom (fragment): basis of mobility region from pBR322
   1746..2174    -  rep_origin     f1 ori (sequence partly withheld): f1 bacteriophage origin of replication; arrow indicates direction of (+) strand synthesis
   2178..2333    -  CDS            lacZα (fragment): LacZα fragment of β-galactosidase; lacZ fragment
   2341..2359    +  promoter       T7 promoter: promoter for bacteriophage T7 RNA polymerase
   2441..3148    +  CDS            mCherry: mCherry is a basic (constitutively fluorescent) red fluorescent protein published in 2004, derived from Discosoma sp.. It is reported to be a very rapidly-maturing monomer with low acid sensitivity.
   3185..3898    +  CDS            Superfolder GFP: Superfolder GFP is a basic (constitutively fluorescent) green fluorescent protein published in 2005, derived from Aequorea victoria. It is reported to be a very rapidly-maturing weak dimer.
   3995..4013    -  promoter       T3 promoter: promoter for bacteriophage T3 RNA polymerase
   4058..4074    -  protein_bind   lac operator: The lac repressor binds to the lac operator to inhibit transcription in E. coli. This inhibition can be relieved by adding lactose or isopropyl-β-D-thiogalactopyranoside (IPTG). lac repressor encoded by lacI
   4082..4112    -  promoter       lac promoter: promoter for the E. coli lac operon
   4127..4148    -  protein_bind   CAP binding site: CAP binding activates transcription in the presence of cAMP. E. coli catabolite activator protein
   4161..4253    -  CDS            lacI (fragment): lac repressor; lacI; The lac repressor binds to the lac operator to inhibit transcription in E. coli. This inhibition can be relieved by adding lactose or isopropyl-β-D-thiogalactopyranoside (IPTG).
   4436..5024    -  rep_origin     ori: high-copy-number ColE1/pMB1/pBR322/pUC origin of replication
   5195..6055    -  CDS            AmpR: β-lactamase; bla; confers resistance to ampicillin, carbenicillin, and related antibiotics
   6056..6160    -  promoter       AmpR promoter: bla
   6197..21      +  misc_feature   CEN/ARS (across the origin): S. cerevisiae CEN6 centromere fused to an autonomously replicating sequence
>Addgene plasmid #173457 | pRS41K-mCherry-sfGFP (pJJF001) | addgene full sequence | sequence record 341929 | Addgene NGS Result
GTAAGTTACAGGCAAGCGATCCGTCTAAGAAACCATTATTATCATGACATTAACCTATAAAAATAGGCGT
ATCACGAGGCCCTTTCGTCTCGCGCGTTTCGGTGATGACGGTGAAAACCTCTGACACATGCAGCTCCCGG
AGACGGTCACAGCTTGTCTGTAAGCGGATGCCGGGAGCAGACAAGCCCGTCAGGGCGCGTCAGCGGGTGT
TGGCGGGTGTCGGGGCTGGCTTAACTATGCGGCATCAGAGCAGATTGTACTGAGAGTGCAGCGACATGGA
GGCCCAGAATACCCTCCTTGACAGTCTTGACGTGCGCAGCTCAGGGGCATGATGTGACTGTCGCCCGTAC
ATTTAGCCCATACATCCCCATGTATAATCATTTGCATCCATACATTTTGATGGCCGCACGGCGCGAAGCA
AAAATTACGGCTCCTCGCTGCAGACCTGCGAGCAGGGAAACGCTCCCCTCACAGACGCGTTGAATTGTCC
CCACGCCGCGCCCCTGTAGAGAAATATAAAAGGTTAGGATTTGCCACTGAGGTTCTTCTTTCATATACTT
CCTTTTAAAATCTTGCTAGGATACAGTTCTCACATCACATCCGAACATAAACAACCATGGGTAAGGAAAA
GACTCACGTTTCGAGGCCGCGATTAAATTCCAACATGGATGCTGATTTATATGGGTATAAATGGGCTCGC
GATAATGTCGGGCAATCAGGTGCGACAATCTATCGATTGTATGGGAAGCCCGATGCGCCAGAGTTGTTTC
TGAAACATGGCAAAGGTAGCGTTGCCAATGATGTTACAGATGAGATGGTCAGACTAAACTGGCTGACGGA
ATTTATGCCTCTTCCGACCATCAAGCATTTTATCCGTACTCCTGATGATGCATGGTTACTCACCACTGCG
ATCCCCGGCAAAACAGCATTCCAGGTATTAGAAGAATATCCTGATTCAGGTGAAAATATTGTTGATGCGC
TGGCAGTGTTCCTGCGCCGGTTGCATTCGATTCCTGTTTGTAATTGTCCTTTTAACAGCGATCGCGTATT
TCGTCTCGCTCAGGCGCAATCACGAATGAATAACGGTTTGGTTGATGCGAGTGATTTTGATGACGAGCGT
AATGGCTGGCCTGTTGAACAAGTCTGGAAAGAAATGCATAAGCTTTTGCCATTCTCACCGGATTCAGTCG
TCACTCATGGTGATTTCTCACTTGATAACCTTATTTTTGACGAGGGGAAATTAATAGGTTGTATTGATGT
TGGACGAGTCGGAATCGCAGACCGATACCAGGATCTTGCCATCCTATGGAACTGCCTCGGTGAGTTTTCT
CCTTCATTACAGAAACGGCTTTTTCAAAAATATGGTATTGATAATCCTGATATGAATAAATTGCAGTTTC
ATTTGATGCTCGATGAGTTTTTCTAATCAGTACTGACAATAAAAAGATTCTTGTTTTCAAGAACTTGTCA
TTTGTATAGTTTTTTTATATTGTAGTTGTTCTATTTTAATCAAATGTTAGCGTGATTTATATTTTTTTTC
GCCTCGACATCATCTGCCCAGATGCGAAGTTAAGTGCGCAGAAAGTAATATCATGCGTCAATCGTATGTG
AATGCTGGTCGCTATACTGCTGTCGATTCGATACTAACGCCGCCATCCAGTGTCGAAAACGCGTGTGAAA
TACCGCACAGATGCGTAAGGAGAAAATACCGCATCAGGAAATTGTAAGCGTTAATATTTTGTTAAAATTC
GCGTTAAATTTTTGTTAAATCAGCTCATTTTTTAACCAATAGGCCGAAATCGGCAAAATCCCTTATAAAT
CAAAAGAATAGACCGAGATAGGGT
[37 nt withheld, positions 1845-1881]
AAAGAACGTGGACTCCAACGTCAAAGG
[49 nt withheld, positions 1909-1957]
T
[91 nt withheld, positions 1959-2049]
G
[124 nt withheld, positions 2051-2174]
CCATTCGCCATTCAGGCTGCGCAACTGTTGGGAAGGGCGATCGGTGCGGGCCTCTTCGCTATTACGCCAG
CTGGCGAAAGGGGGATGTGCTGCAAGGCGATTAAGTTGGGTAACGCCAGGGTTTTCCCAGTCACGACGTT
GTAAAACGACGGCCAGTGAGCGCGCGTAATACGACTCACTATAGGGCGAATTGGGTACCCTATATTACCC
TGTTATCCCTACGTACGCTGCAGGTCGACGGTGGCGGTTCTGGCGGTGGCGGATCCATGGTGAGCAAGGG
CGAGGAGGATAACATGGCCATCATCAAGGAGTTCATGCGCTTCAAGGTGCACATGGAGGGCTCCGTGAAC
GGCCACGAGTTCGAGATCGAGGGCGAGGGCGAGGGCCGCCCCTACGAGGGCACCCAGACCGCCAAGCTGA
AGGTGACCAAGGGTGGCCCCCTGCCCTTCGCCTGGGACATCCTGTCCCCTCAGTTCATGTACGGCTCCAA
GGCCTACGTGAAGCACCCCGCCGACATCCCCGACTACTTGAAGCTGTCCTTCCCCGAGGGCTTCAAGTGG
GAGCGCGTGATGAACTTCGAGGACGGCGGCGTGGTGACCGTGACCCAGGACTCCTCCCTGCAGGACGGCG
AGTTCATCTACAAGGTGAAGCTGCGCGGCACCAACTTCCCCTCCGACGGCCCCGTAATGCAGAAGAAGAC
CATGGGCTGGGAGGCCTCCTCCGAGCGGATGTACCCCGAGGACGGCGCCCTGAAGGGCGAGATCAAGCAG
AGGCTGAAGCTGAAGGACGGCGGCCACTACGACGCTGAGGTCAAGACCACCTACAAGGCCAAGAAGCCCG
TGCAGCTGCCCGGCGCCTACAACGTCAACATCAAGTTGGACATCACCTCCCACAACGAGGACTACACCAT
CGTGGAACAGTACGAACGCGCCGAGGGCCGCCACTCCACCGGCGGCATGGACGAGCTGTACAAGCTCGAC
GGAGCAGGTGCTGGTGCTGGTGCTGGAGCAATGTCCAAGGGTGAAGAGCTATTTACTGGGGTTGTACCCA
TTTTGGTAGAACTGGACGGAGATGTAAACGGACATAAATTCTCTGTTAGAGGTGAGGGCGAAGGCGATGC
CACCAATGGTAAATTGACTCTGAAGTTTATATGCACTACGGGTAAATTACCTGTTCCTTGGCCAACCCTA
GTAACAACTTTGACATATGGTGTTCAATGTTTCTCAAGATACCCAGACCATATGAAAAGGCATGATTTCT
TTAAAAGTGCTATGCCAGAAGGCTACGTGCAAGAGAGAACTATCTCCTTTAAGGATGACGGTACGTATAA
AACACGAGCAGAAGTGAAATTCGAAGGGGATACACTAGTTAATCGCATCGAATTAAAGGGTATAGACTTT
AAGGAAGATGGTAATATTCTCGGCCATAAACTTGAGTATAATTTCAACTCGCATAATGTGTACATTACAG
CTGACAAACAAAAGAACGGAATTAAAGCGAATTTTAAAATCAGGCACAACGTCGAAGATGGGTCTGTTCA
ACTTGCCGATCATTATCAGCAAAACACCCCTATTGGTGATGGTCCAGTCTTGTTACCCGATAATCACTAC
TTAAGCACACAGTCTAGATTGTCAAAAGATCCGAATGAAAAGCGTGATCACATGGTTTTATTGGAATTTG
TCACCGCTGCAGGAATAACTCACGGAATGGACGAGCTTTATAAGTAAACTAGTAGTTCTTCTTTGAGATA
TCGATTGAACGAGCTCGAATTCATCGATCTATATTACCCTGTTATCCCTAGCGTAACTCAGCTTTTGTTC
CCTTTAGTGAGGGTTAATTGCGCGCTTGGCGTAATCATGGTCATAGCTGTTTCCTGTGTGAAATTGTTAT
CCGCTCACAATTCCACACAACATACGAGCCGGAAGCATAAAGTGTAAAGCCTGGGGTGCCTAATGAGTGA
GCTAACTCACATTAATTGCGTTGCGCTCACTGCCCGCTTTCCAGTCGGGAAACCTGTCGTGCCAGCTGCA
TTAATGAATCGGCCAACGCGCGGGGAGAGGCGGTTTGCGTATTGGGCGCTCTTCCGCTTCCTCGCTCACT
GACTCGCTGCGCTCGGTCGTTCGGCTGCGGCGAGCGGTATCAGCTCACTCAAAGGCGGTAATACGGTTAT
CCACAGAATCAGGGGATAACGCAGGAAAGAACATGTGAGCAAAAGGCCAGCAAAAGGCCAGGAACCGTAA
AAAGGCCGCGTTGCTGGCGTTTTTCCATAGGCTCCGCCCCCCTGACGAGCATCACAAAAATCGACGCTCA
AGTCAGAGGTGGCGAAACCCGACAGGACTATAAAGATACCAGGCGTTTCCCCCTGGAAGCTCCCTCGTGC
GCTCTCCTGTTCCGACCCTGCCGCTTACCGGATACCTGTCCGCCTTTCTCCCTTCGGGAAGCGTGGCGCT
TTCTCATAGCTCACGCTGTAGGTATCTCAGTTCGGTGTAGGTCGTTCGCTCCAAGCTGGGCTGTGTGCAC
GAACCCCCCGTTCAGCCCGACCGCTGCGCCTTATCCGGTAACTATCGTCTTGAGTCCAACCCGGTAAGAC
ACGACTTATCGCCACTGGCAGCAGCCACTGGTAACAGGATTAGCAGAGCGAGGTATGTAGGCGGTGCTAC
AGAGTTCTTGAAGTGGTGGCCTAACTACGGCTACACTAGAAGAACAGTATTTGGTATCTGCGCTCTGCTG
AAGCCAGTTACCTTCGGAAAAAGAGTTGGTAGCTCTTGATCCGGCAAACAAACCACCGCTGGTAGCGGTG
GTTTTTTTGTTTGCAAGCAGCAGATTACGCGCAGAAAAAAAGGATCTCAAGAAGATCCTTTGATCTTTTC
TACGGGGTCTGACGCTCAGTGGAACGAAAACTCACGTTAAGGGATTTTGGTCATGAGATTATCAAAAAGG
ATCTTCACCTAGATCCTTTTAAATTAAAAATGAAGTTTTAAATCAATCTAAAGTATATATGAGTAAACTT
GGTCTGACAGTTACCAATGCTTAATCAGTGAGGCACCTATCTCAGCGATCTGTCTATTTCGTTCATCCAT
AGTTGCCTGACTCCCCGTCGTGTAGATAACTACGATACGGGAGGGCTTACCATCTGGCCCCAGTGCTGCA
ATGATACCGCGAGACCCACGCTCACCGGCTCCAGATTTATCAGCAATAAACCAGCCAGCCGGAAGGGCCG
AGCGCAGAAGTGGTCCTGCAACTTTATCCGCCTCCATCCAGTCTATTAATTGTTGCCGGGAAGCTAGAGT
AAGTAGTTCGCCAGTTAATAGTTTGCGCAACGTTGTTGCCATTGCTACAGGCATCGTGGTGTCACGCTCG
TCGTTTGGTATGGCTTCATTCAGCTCCGGTTCCCAACGATCAAGGCGAGTTACATGATCCCCCATGTTGT
GCAAAAAAGCGGTTAGCTCCTTCGGTCCTCCGATCGTTGTCAGAAGTAAGTTGGCCGCAGTGTTATCACT
CATGGTTATGGCAGCACTGCATAATTCTCTTACTGTCATGCCATCCGTAAGATGCTTTTCTGTGACTGGT
GAGTACTCAACCAAGTCATTCTGAGAATAGTGTATGCGGCGACCGAGTTGCTCTTGCCCGGCGTCAATAC
GGGATAATACCGCGCCACATAGCAGAACTTTAAAAGTGCTCATCATTGGAAAACGTTCTTCGGGGCGAAA
ACTCTCAAGGATCTTACCGCTGTTGAGATCCAGTTCGATGTAACCCACTCGTGCACCCAACTGATCTTCA
GCATCTTTTACTTTCACCAGCGTTTCTGGGTGAGCAAAAACAGGAAGGCAAAATGCCGCAAAAAAGGGAA
TAAGGGCGACACGGAAATGTTGAATACTCATACTCTTCCTTTTTCAATATTATTGAAGCATTTATCAGGG
TTATTGTCTCATGAGCGGATACATATTTGAATGTATTTAGAAAAATAAACAAATAGGGGTTCCGCGCACA
TTTCCCCGAAAAGTGCCACCTGGGTCCTTTTCATCACGTGCTATAAAAATAATTATAATTTAAATTTTTT
AATATAAATATATAAATTAAAAATAGAAAGTAAAAAAAGAAATTAAAGAAAAAATAGTTTTTGTTTTCCG
AAGATGTAAAAGACTCTAGGGGGATCGCCAACAAATACTACCTTTTATCTTGCTCTTCCTGCTCTCAGGT
ATTAATGCCGAATTGTTTCATCTTGTCTGTGTAGAAGACCACACACGAAAATCCTGTGATTTTACATTTT
ACTTATCGTTAATCGAATGTATATCTATTTAATCTGCTTTTCTTGTCTAATAAATATATATGTAAAGTAC
GCTTTTTGTTGAAATTTTTTAAACCTTTGTTTATTTTTTTTTCTTCATTCCGTAACTCTTCTACCTTCTT
TATTTACTTTCTAAAATCCAAATACAAAACATAAAAATAAATAAACACAGAGTAAATTCCCAAATTATTC
CATCATTAAAAGATACGAGGCGCGT
